>Addgene plasmid #56548 | mAmetrine-Paxillin-22 | addgene full sequence | sequence record 226620 | Addgene NGS Result
CGTTACATAACTTACGGTAAATGGCCCGCCTGGCTGACCGCCCAACGACCCCCGCCCATTGACGTCAATA
ATGACGTATGTTCCCATAGTAACGCCAATAGGGACTTTCCATTGACGTCAATGGGTGGAGTATTTACGGT
AAACTGCCCACTTGGCAGTACATCAAGTGTATCATATGCCAAGTACGCCCCCTATTGACGTCAATGACGG
TAAATGGCCCGCCTGGCATTATGCCCAGTACATGACCTTATGGGACTTTCCTACTTGGCAGTACATCTAC
GTATTAGTCATCGCTATTACCATGGTGATGCGGTTTTGGCAGTACATCAATGGGCGTGGATAGCGGTTTG
ACTCACGGGGATTTCCAAGTCTCCACCCCATTGACGTCAATGGGAGTTTGTTTTGGCACCAAAATCAACG
GGACTTTCCAAAATGTCGTAACAACTCCGCCCCATTGACGCAAATGGGCGGTAGGCGTGTACGGTGGGAG
GTCTATATAAGCAGAGCTGGTTTAGTGAACCGTCAGATCCGCTAGCACCATGGACGACCTCGATGCCTTA
CTGGCAGACCTGGAATCCACCACCTCGCATATCTCTAAGCGACCGGTGTTTCTAACAGAGGAAACGCCTT
ACTCCTACCCAACTGGAAACCATACGTACCAGGAGATTGCTGTGCCACCGCCGGTGCCCCCGCCGCCTTC
CAGTGAGGCCCTAAATGGCACTGTGATTGACCCCTTAGACCAGTGGCAACCCAGCGTGTCCAGATACGGC
CACCAGCAACCTCAGTCCCAGTCTCCGATATACAGCTCTAGTGCCAAAAGCTCCAGTGCCTCTGTTCCTA
GAGACGGGCTCAGCTCCCCTTCTCCCCGTGCCAGTGAGGAGGAACACGTGTACAGCTTCCCAAACAAGCA
GAAGTCTGCAGAACCATCTCCCACAATGACCAGCACCTCCCTGGGCAGCAACCTCTCGGAACTGGACAGG
CTTCTCCTGGAACTGAATGCTGTTCAACATAATCCCCCCAGTGGCTTCTCAGCAGATGAAGTCAGCAGAA
GCCCATCACTGCCCAATGTGACCGGACCTCACTATGTCATCCCAGAGAGCAGCAGCTCTGCAGGAGGGAA
GGCTGCACCCCCTACAAAAGAAAAACCAAAGCGGAATGGTGGGCGTGGGATTGAAGATGTGCGTCCCAGT
GTGGAGAGCCTGCTGGATGAGCTGGAGAGCTCTGTGCCAAGCCCAGTCCCTGCAATCACTGTGAGCCAAG
GGGAGGTGAGCAGCCCCCAGCGTGTCAACGCCAGTCAGCAGCAGACCCGTATCTCTGCTTCTTCAGCTAC
ACGAGAACTGGATGAGCTGATGGCGTCCCTCTCTGACTTTAAGTTCATGGCACAGGGGAAAGCCGGCGGC
AGCAGCTCCCCACCATCCACCACCCCAAAGCCTGGCAGTCAGCTGGACACCATGCTGGGAAGTCTGCAGT
CTGACCTGAACAAACTGGGGGTAGCGACGGTCGCCAAGGGTGTGTGCGGAGCCTGCAAGAAGCCGATTGC
TGGGCAGGTAGTTACAGCCATGGGGAAGACCTGGCACCCTGAGCACTTCGTCTGCACCCACTGCCAGGAG
GAGATTGGATCACGGAACTTCTTTGAGCGGGATGGGCAGCCCTACTGTGAGAAGGACTATCACAACCTCT
TCTCTCCTCGCTGCTACTACTGCAATGGGCCAATCCTTGATAAAGTGGTGACGGCTTTGGACAGGACGTG
GCACCCTGAACACTTTTTCTGTGCCCAGTGTGGAGTTTTCTTTGGACCTGAAGGATTTCATGAGAAGGAT
GGCAAAGCCTATTGCCGCAAGGACTACTTTGACATGTTTGCTCCCAAGTGTGGAGGCTGTGCCCGGGCTA
TCCTGGAAAATTACATTTCTGCCTTAAACACCCTGTGGCACCCTGAGTGCTTTGTCTGTCGGGAATGTTT
CACACCGTTCATCAACGGCAGCTTCTTCGAGCACGACGGGCAGCCCTACTGCGAGGTGCATTACCACGAG
CGCCGCGGCTCGCTGTGCTCTGGCTGCCAGAAGCCCATCACGGGACGCTGCATCACTGCCATGGGCAAGA
AATTTCACCCCGAACACTTTGTCTGTGCCTTCTGCCTCAAGCAGCTCAACAAAGGAACCTTCAAAGAACA
GAACGACAAGCCCTACTGTCAGAACTGCTTTCTCAAACTCTTCTGTCTCGAGCTCAAGCTTCGAATTCTG
CAGTCGACGGTACCGCGGGCCCGGGATCCACCGGTCGCCACCATGGTGAGCAAGGGCGAGGAGCTGTTCA
CCGGGGTGGTGCCCATCCTGGTCGAGCTGGACGGCGACGTAAACGGCCACAAGTTCAGCGTGCGCGGCGA
GGGCGAGGGCGATGCCACCAACGGCAAGCTGACCCTGAAGTTCATCTGCACCTCCGGCAAGCTGCCCGTG
CCCTGGCCCACCCTCGTGACCACCCTGTCTTACGGCGTGCAGTGCTTCGCCCGCTACCCCGACCACATGA
AGCAGCACGACTTCTTCAAGTCCGCCATGCCCGAAGGCTACGTCCAGGAGCGCACCATCTCCTTCAAGGA
CGACGGCAGCTACAGGACCCGCGCCGAGGTGAAGTTCGAGGGCGACACCCTGGTGAACCGCATCGAGCTG
AAGGGCATCGACTTCAAGGAGGACGGCAACATCCTGGGGCACAAGCTGGAGTACAACATGAACGTGTGGG
ACGCGTATATCACGGCCGACAAGCAGAAGAACGGCATCAAAGCGAACTTCAAGATCGAGCACAACGTCGA
GGACGGCGGCGTGCAGCTCGCCGACGCGTACCAGCAGAACACCCCCATCGGCGACGGCTCCGTGCTGCTG
CCTGACAACCACTACCTGAGCTTCCAGAGCAAGCTGTTCAAAGACCCCAACGAGCAGCGCGATCACATGG
TCCTGCTGGAGTTCGTTACCGCCGCCGGGATCACTCCCGGCATGGACGAGCTGTACAAGTAAGCGGCCGC
GACTCTAGATCATAATCAGCCATACCACATTTGTAGAGGTTTTACTTGCTTTAAAAAACCTCCCACACCT
CCCCCTGAACCTGAAACATAAAATGAATGCAATTGTTGTTGTTAACTTGTTTATTGCAGCTTATAATGGT
TACAAATAAAGCAATAGCATCACAAATTTCACAAATAAAGCATTTTTTTCACTGCATTCTAGTTGTGGTT
TGTCCAAACTCATCAATGTATCTTAAGGCGTAAATTGTAAGCGTTAATATTTTGTTAAAATTCGCGTTAA
ATTTTTGTTAAATCAGCTCATTTTTTAACCAATAGGCCGAAATCGGCAAAATCCCTTATAAATCAAAAGA
ATAGACCGAGATAGGGT
[37 nt withheld, positions 3378-3414]
AAAGAACGTGGACTCCAACGTCAAAGG
[49 nt withheld, positions 3442-3490]
T
[91 nt withheld, positions 3492-3582]
G
[124 nt withheld, positions 3584-3707]
CAGGTGGCACTTTTCGGGGAAATGTGCGCGGAACCCCTATTTGTTTATTTTTCTAAATACATTCAAATAT
GTATCCGCTCATGAGACAATAACCCTGATAAATGCTTCAATAATATTGAAAAAGGAAGAGTCCTGAGGCG
GAAAGAACCAGCTGTGGAATGTGTGTCAGTTAGGGTGTGGAAAGTCCCCAGGCTCCCCAGCAGGCAGAAG
TATGCAAAGCATGCATCTCAATTAGTCAGCAACCAGGTGTGGAAAGTCCCCAGGCTCCCCAGCAGGCAGA
AGTATGCAAAGCATGCATCTCAATTAGTCAGCAACCATAGTCCCGCCCCTAACTCCGCCCATCCCGCCCC
TAACTCCGCCCAGTTCCGCCCATTCTCCGCCCCATGGCTGACTAATTTTTTTTATTTATGCAGAGGCCGA
GGCCGCCTCGGCCTCTGAGCTATTCCAGAAGTAGTGAGGAGGCTTTTTTGGAGGCCTAGGCTTTTGCAAA
GATCGATCAAGAGACAGGATGAGGATCGTTTCGCATGATTGAACAAGATGGATTGCACGCAGGTTCTCCG
GCCGCTTGGGTGGAGAGGCTATTCGGCTATGACTGGGCACAACAGACAATCGGCTGCTCTGATGCCGCCG
TGTTCCGGCTGTCAGCGCAGGGGCGCCCGGTTCTTTTTGTCAAGACCGACCTGTCCGGTGCCCTGAATGA
ACTGCAAGACGAGGCAGCGCGGCTATCGTGGCTGGCCACGACGGGCGTTCCTTGCGCAGCTGTGCTCGAC
GTTGTCACTGAAGCGGGAAGGGACTGGCTGCTATTGGGCGAAGTGCCGGGGCAGGATCTCCTGTCATCTC
ACCTTGCTCCTGCCGAGAAAGTATCCATCATGGCTGATGCAATGCGGCGGCTGCATACGCTTGATCCGGC
TACCTGCCCATTCGACCACCAAGCGAAACATCGCATCGAGCGAGCACGTACTCGGATGGAAGCCGGTCTT
GTCGATCAGGATGATCTGGACGAAGAGCATCAGGGGCTCGCGCCAGCCGAACTGTTCGCCAGGCTCAAGG
CGAGCATGCCCGACGGCGAGGATCTCGTCGTGACCCATGGCGATGCCTGCTTGCCGAATATCATGGTGGA
AAATGGCCGCTTTTCTGGATTCATCGACTGTGGCCGGCTGGGTGTGGCGGACCGCTATCAGGACATAGCG
TTGGCTACCCGTGATATTGCTGAAGAGCTTGGCGGCGAATGGGCTGACCGCTTCCTCGTGCTTTACGGTA
TCGCCGCTCCCGATTCGCAGCGCATCGCCTTCTATCGCCTTCTTGACGAGTTCTTCTGAGCGGGACTCTG
GGGTTCGAAATGACCGACCAAGCGACGCCCAACCTGCCATCACGAGATTTCGATTCCACCGCCGCCTTCT
ATGAAAGGTTGGGCTTCGGAATCGTTTTCCGGGACGCCGGCTGGATGATCCTCCAGCGCGGGGATCTCAT
GCTGGAGTTCTTCGCCCACCCTAGGGGGAGGCTAACTGAAACACGGAAGGAGACAATACCGGAAGGAACC
CGCGCTATGACGGCAATAAAAAGACAGAATAAAACGCACGGTGTTGGGTCGTTTGTTCATAAACGCGGGG
TTCGGTCCCAGGGCTGGCACTCTGTCGATACCCCACCGAGACCCCATTGGGGCCAATACGCCCGCGTTTC
TTCCTTTTCCCCACCCCACCCCCCAAGTTCGGGTGAAGGCCCAGGGCTCGCAGCCAACGTCGGGGCGGCA
GGCCCTGCCATAGCCTCAGGTTACTCATATATACTTTAGATTGATTTAAAACTTCATTTTTAATTTAAAA
GGATCTAGGTGAAGATCCTTTTTGATAATCTCATGACCAAAATCCCTTAACGTGAGTTTTCGTTCCACTG
AGCGTCAGACCCCGTAGAAAAGATCAAAGGATCTTCTTGAGATCCTTTTTTTCTGCGCGTAATCTGCTGC
TTGCAAACAAAAAAACCACCGCTACCAGCGGTGGTTTGTTTGCCGGATCAAGAGCTACCAACTCTTTTTC
CGAAGGTAACTGGCTTCAGCAGAGCGCAGATACCAAATACTGTTCTTCTAGTGTAGCCGTAGTTAGGCCA
CCACTTCAAGAACTCTGTAGCACCGCCTACATACCTCGCTCTGCTAATCCTGTTACCAGTGGCTGCTGCC
AGTGGCGATAAGTCGTGTCTTACCGGGTTGGACTCAAGACGATAGTTACCGGATAAGGCGCAGCGGTCGG
GCTGAACGGGGGGTTCGTGCACACAGCCCAGCTTGGAGCGAACGACCTACACCGAACTGAGATACCTACA
GCGTGAGCTATGAGAAAGCGCCACGCTTCCCGAAGGGAGAAAGGCGGACAGGTATCCGGTAAGCGGCAGG
GTCGGAACAGGAGAGCGCACGAGGGAGCTTCCAGGGGGAAACGCCTGGTATCTTTATAGTCCTGTCGGGT
TTCGCCACCTCTGACTTGAGCGTCGATTTTTGTGATGCTCGTCAGGGGGGCGGAGCCTATGGAAAAACGC
CAGCAACGCGGCCTTTTTACGGTTCCTGGCCTTTTGCTGGCCTTTTGCTCACATGTTCTTTCCTGCGTTA
TCCCCTGATTCTGTGGATAACCGTATTACCGCCATGCATTAGTTATTAATAGTAATCAATTACGGGGTCA
TTAGTTCATAGCCCATATATGGAGTTCCG
Features (pLannotate 1.2.2; 16 found; start..end, strand, type, name):
      1..304     +  enhancer       CMV enhancer: human cytomegalovirus immediate early enhancer
    305..508     +  promoter       CMV promoter: human cytomegalovirus (CMV) immediate early promoter
    540..2216    +  CDS            PXN: PAXI_CHICK - Experimental evidence at protein level: Swiss-Prot protein existence level 1. Cytoskeletal protein involved in actin-membrane attachment at sites of cell adhesion to the extracellular matrix (focal adhesion). Binds in vitro to vinculin as well as to the SH3 domain of c-SRC and, when tyrosine phosphorylated, to the SH2 domain of v-CRK. From Gallus gallus (Chicken).
   2217..2269    +  misc_feature   MCS: multiple cloning site
   2283..3002    +  CDS            mAmetrine: yellow fluorescent protein with a large Stokes shift, excitable with violet light (Ai et al., 2008) mammalian codon-optimized
   3018..3101    +  CDS            large T antigen (fragment): large T antigen from SV40 (simian virus 40)
   3124..3245    +  polyA_signal   SV40 poly(A) signal: SV40 polyadenylation signal
   3279..3707    -  rep_origin     f1 ori (sequence partly withheld): f1 bacteriophage origin of replication; arrow indicates direction of (+) strand synthesis
   3734..3838    +  promoter       AmpR promoter: bla
   3840..4197    +  promoter       SV40 promoter: SV40 enhancer and early promoter
   4232..5026    +  CDS            NeoR/KanR: aminoglycoside phosphotransferase from Tn5; aph(3')-II (or nptII); confers resistance to neomycin, kanamycin, and G418 (Geneticin®)
   5047..5199    +  CDS            ble (fragment): BLE_KLEPN - Experimental evidence at protein level: Swiss-Prot protein existence level 1. Binding protein with a strong affinity to the bleomycin family of antibiotics. Binds to CL990; an antimitotic-antibiotic compound. From Klebsiella pneumoniae.
   5258..5305    +  polyA_signal   HSV TK poly(A) signal: herpes simplex virus thymidine kinase polyadenylation signal (Cole and Stacy, 1985)
   5396..5412    -  polyA_signal   bGH poly(A) signal (fragment): bovine growth hormone polyadenylation signal
   5634..6222    +  rep_origin     ori: high-copy-number ColE1/pMB1/pBR322/pUC origin of replication
   6337..6396    +  enhancer       CMV enhancer (fragment): human cytomegalovirus immediate early enhancer
