[The description below was written by a language model from this plasmid's Addgene catalogue record and pLannotate feature annotations shown in this document.]
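Description:
mAmetrine-Paxillin-22 is a mammalian expression plasmid that produces chicken (Gallus gallus) paxillin fused to the fluorescent protein mAmetrine, built on an mAmetrine backbone with the layout of an N1-type fluorescent protein vector. The sequenced record is about 6.4 kb. It replicates in E. coli at high copy from a ColE1/pUC-type origin and also carries an f1 phage origin. A single NeoR/KanR (aminoglycoside phosphotransferase) gene serves both hosts. A bacterial bla-type promoter drives it for kanamycin selection, and the SV40 enhancer/early promoter, with an HSV TK polyadenylation signal downstream, drives it for G418 selection of stably transfected mammalian cells. The short ble, bGH poly(A) and SV40 large T antigen fragments in the annotation appear to be partial matches or backbone remnants rather than functional parts.

In the expression cassette, the human CMV immediate-early enhancer and promoter drive the paxillin coding sequence. This is followed by a short stretch of residual multiple cloning site that acts as a linker, then the mammalian codon-optimized mAmetrine, and finally an SV40 poly(A) signal. The feature table therefore places mAmetrine at the C-terminus of paxillin. The "22" in the name may refer to the linker length, but the record does not say so.

Paxillin is a cytoskeletal adaptor protein that links actin to the membrane at cell–matrix adhesion sites, so the fusion acts as a live-cell marker for focal adhesions, which is the localization recorded for this plasmid. mAmetrine is a yellow-emitting protein with a large Stokes shift, excited by violet light (recorded excitation 406 nm, emission 526 nm). This spectral separation can make it convenient for multicolour imaging alongside other fluorescent probes.
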