Addgene plasmid #56548: mAmetrine-Paxillin-22
Purpose: Localization: Focal Adhesions, Excitation: 406, Emission: 526
Depositing lab: Michael Davidson. Depositing organization: Florida State University, Tallahassee.
Backbone
  Vector backbone: mAmetrine
  Backbone size w/o insert (bp): 4750
  Vector type: Mammalian Expression
  Selectable markers: Neomycin (select with G418)
Growth in bacteria
  Bacterial resistance: Kanamycin, 50 μg/mL
  Growth temperature: 37°C
  Growth strain: DH5alpha
  Copy number: High Copy
Gene/Insert
  Gene/Insert name: Paxillin (alt name: NM_204984.1)
  Species: G. gallus (chicken)
  Promoter: CMV
  Tag / fusion protein: mAmetrine
  Cloning method: Unknown
  Sequencing primers: 5′ CMV-F; 3′ SV40pA-R
Terms and licenses: Academic/Nonprofit Terms; Industry Terms
Depositor comments: . Excitation = 406; Emission = 526
How to cite: mAmetrine-Paxillin-22 was a gift from Michael Davidson (Addgene plasmid # 56548 ; http://n2t.net/addgene:56548 ; RRID:Addgene_56548)
